>Addgene plasmid #79240 | pAB082h | depositor full sequence | sequence record 148361 | Full Sequence
TGAGATCCTTTTTTTCTGCGCGTAATCTGCTGCTTGCAAACAAAAAAACCACCGCTACCAGCGGTGGTTT
GTTTGCCGGATCAAGAGCTACCACCTCTTTTTCCGAAGGTAACTGGCTTCAGCAGAGCGCAGATACCAAA
TACTGTCCTTCTAGTGTAGCCGTAGTTAGGCCACCACTTCAAGAACTCTGTAGCACCGCCTACATACCTC
GCTCTGCTAATCCTGTTACCAGTGGCTGCTGCCAGTGGCGATAAGTCGTGTCTTACCGGGTTGGACTCAA
GACGATAGTTACCGGATAAGGCGCAGCGGTCGGGCTGAACGGGGGGTTCGTGCACACAGCCCAGCTTGGA
GCGAACGACCTACACCGAACTGAGATACCTACAGCGTGAGCTATGAGAAAGCGCCACGCTTCCCGAAGGG
AGAAAGGCGGACAGGTATCCGGTAAGCGGCAGGGTCGGAACAGGAGAGCGCACGAGGGAGCTTCCAGGGG
GAAACGCCTGGTATCTTTATAGTCCTGTCGGGTTTCGCCACCTCTGACTTGAGCGTCGATTTTTGTGATG
CTCGTCAGGGGGGCGGAGCCTATGGAAAAACGCCAGCAACGCGGCCTTTTTACGGTTCCTGGCCTTTTGC
TGGCCTTTTGCTCACATGTTCTTTCCTGCGTTATCCCCTGATTCTGTGGATAACCGTATTACCGCCTTTG
AGTGAGCTGATACCGCTCGCCGCAGCCGAACGACCGAGCGCAGCGAGTCAGTGAGCGAGGAAGCGGAAGA
GCGCCTGATGCGGTATTTTCTCCTTACGCATCTGTGCGGTATTTCACACCGCATATGGTGCACTCTCAGT
ACAATCTGCTCTGATGCCGCATAGTTAAGCCAGTATACACTCCGCTATCGCTACGTGACTGGGTCATGGC
TGCGCCCCGACACCCGCCAACACCCGCTGACGCGCCCTGACGGGCTTGTCTGCTCCCGGCATCCGCTTAC
AGACAAGCTGTGACCGTCTCCGGGAGCTGCATGTGTCAGAGGTTTTCACCGTCATCACCGAAACGCGCGA
GGCAGCTGCGGTAAAGCTCATCAGCGTGGTCGTGAAGCGATTCACAGATGTCTGCCTGTTCATCCGCGTC
CAGCTCGTTGAGTTTCTCCAGAAGCGTTAATGTCTGGCTTCTGATAAAGCGGGCCATGTTAAGGGCGGTT
TTTTCCTGTTTGGTCACTGATGCCTCCGTGTAAGGGGGATTTCTGTTCATGGGGGTAATGATACCGATGA
AACGAGAGAGGATGCTCACGATACGGGTTACTGATGATGAACAAGAGGACATCCGGTCAAATAAAACGAA
AGGCTCAGTCGAAAGACTGGGCCTTTCGTTTTGCTGAGGATTCTAGAGCACAGCTAACACCACGTCGTCC
CTATCTGCTGCCCTAGGTCTATGAGTGGTTGCTGGATAACTTTACGGGCATGCATAAGGCTCGGTATCTA
TATTCAGGGAGACCACAACGGTTTCCCTCTACAAATAATTTTGTTTAACTTTTACTAGAGTAAGGAGGAA
AAAAAA
[273 nt withheld, positions 1547-1819]
GCGGCCGCGGAACAAAAGCTTATTTCTGAAGAGGACTTGACAAGAGAAATTTATACAAACCCAGTATTAG
AAAATTTTGATGGTAGTTTTCGAGGCTCGGCTCAGGGCATAGAAAGAAGTATTAGGAGTCCACATTTGAT
GGATATACTTAACAGTATAACCATCTATACGGATGCTCATAGGGGTTATTATTATTGGTCAGGGCATCAA
ATAATGGCTTCTCCTGTAGGGTTTTCGGGGCCAGAATTCACTTTTCCGCTATATGGAACTATGGGAAATG
CAGCTCCACAACAACGTATTGTTGCTCAACTAGGTCAGGGCGTGTATAGAACATTATCGTCCACTTTATA
TAGAAGACCTTTTAATATAGGGATAAATAATCAACAACTATCTGTTCTTGACGGGACAGAATTTGCTTAT
GGAACCTCCTCAAATTTGCCATCCGCTGTATACAGAAAAAGCGGAACGGTAGATTCGCTGGATGAAATAC
CGCCACAGAATAACAACGTGCCACCTAGGCAAGGATTTAGTCATCGATTAAGCCATGTTTCAATGTTTCG
TTCAGGCTTTAGTAATAGTAGTGTAAGTATAATAAGAGCTCCTATGTTCTCTTGGATACATCGTAGTGCT
GAATTTAATAATATAATTGCATCGGATAGTATTACTCAAATCCCTGCAGTGAAGGGAAACTTTCTTTTTA
ATGGTTCTGTAATTTCAGGACCAGGATTTACTGGTGGGGACTTAGTTAGATTAAATAGTAGTGGAAATAA
CATTCAGAATAGAGGGTATATTGAAGTTCCAATTCACTTCCCATCGACATCTACCAGATATCGAGTTCGT
GTACGGTATGCTTCTGTAACCCCGATTCACCTCAACGTTAATTGGGGTAATTCATCCATTTTTTCCAATA
CAGTACCAGCTACAGCTACGTCATTAGATAATCTACAATCAAGTGATTTTGGTTATTTTGAAAGTGCCAA
TGCTTTTACATCTTCATTAGGTAATATAGTAGGTGTTAGAAATTTTAGTGGGACTGCAGGAGTGATAATA
GACAGATTTGAATTTATTCCAGTTACTTAACTTAATTAACGGCACTCCTCAGCAAATATAATGACCCTCT
TGATAACCCAAGAGGGCATTTTTTAATGCCCATGGCGTTTATTTGCCGACTACCTTGGTGATCTCGCCTT
TCACGTAGTGGACAAATTCTTCCAACTGATCTGCGCGCGAGGCCAAGCGATCTTCTTCTTGTCCAAGATA
AGCCTGTCTAGCTTCAAGTATGACGGGCTGATACTGGGCCGGCAGGCGCTCCATTGCCCAGTCGGCAGCG
ACATCCTTCGGCGCGATTTTGCCGGTTACTGCGCTGTACCAAATGCGGGACAACGTAAGCACTACATTTC
GCTCATCGCCAGCCCAGTCGGGCGGCGAGTTCCATAGCGTTAAGGTTTCATTTAGCGCCTCAAATAGATC
CTGTTCAGGAACCGGATCAAAGAGTTCCTCCGCCGCTGGACCTACCAAGGCAACGCTATGTTCTCTTGCT
TTTGTCAGCAAGATAGCCAGATCAATGTCGATCGTGGCTGGCTCGAAGATACCTGCAAGAATGTCATTGC
GCTGCCATTCTCCAAATTGCAGTTCGCGCTTAGCTGGATAACGCCACGGAATGATGTCGTCGTGCACAAC
AATGGTGACTTCTACAGCGCGGAGAATCTCGCTCTCTCCAGGGGAAGCCGAAGTTTCCAAAAGGTCGTTG
ATCAAAGCTCGCCGCGTTGTTTCATCAAGCCTTACGGTCACCGTAACCAGCAAATCAATATCACTGTGTG
GCTTCAGGCCGCCATCCACTGCGGAGCCGTACAAATGTACGGCCAGCAACGTCGGTTCGAGATGGCGCTC
GATGACGCCAACTACCTCTGATAGTTGAGTCGATACTTCGGCGATCACCGCTTCCCTCATACTCTTCCTT
TTTCAATATTATTGAAGCATTTATCAGGGTTATTGTCTCATGAGCGTATACATATTTGAATGTATTTAGA
AAAATATTAATTGCGTTGCGCTCACTGCCCGCTTTCCAGTCGGGAAACCTGTCGTGCCAGCTGCATTAAT
GAATCGGCCAACGCGCGGGGAGAGGCGGTTTGCGTATTGGGCGCCAGGGTGGTTTTTCTTTTCACCAGTG
AGACGGGCAACAGCTGATTGCCCTTCACCGCCTGGCCCTGAGAGAGTTGCAGCAAGCGGTCCACGCTGGT
TTGCCCCAGCAGGCGAAAATCCTGTTTGATGGTGGTTAATGGCGGGATATAACATGAGCTGTCTTCGGTA
TCGTCGTATCCCACTACCGAGATATCCGCACCAACGCGCAGCCCGGACTCGGTAATGGCGCGCATTGCGC
CCAGCGCCATCTGATCGTTGGCAACCAGCATCGCAGTGGGAACGATGCCCTCATTCAGCATTTGCATGGT
TTGTTGAAAACCGGACATGGCACTCCAGTCGCCTTCCCGTTCCGCTATCGGCTGAATTTGATTGCGAGTG
AGATATTTATGCCAGCCAGCCAGACGCAGACGCGCCGAGACAGAACTTAATGGGCCCGCTAACAGTGCGA
TTTGCTGGTGACCCAATGCGACCAGATGCTCCACGCCCAGTCGCGTACCGTCTTCATGGGAGAAAATAAT
ACTGTTGATGGGTGTCTGGTCAGAGACATCAAGAAATAACGCCGGAACATTAGTGCAGGCAGCTTCCACA
GCAATGGCATCCTGGTCATCCAGCGGATAGTTAATGATCAGCCCACTGACGCGTTGCGCGAGAAGATTGT
GCACCGCCGCTTTACAGGCTTCGACGCCGCTTCGTTCTACCATCGACACCACCACGCTGGCACCCAGTTG
ATCGGCGCGAGATTTAATCGCCGCGACAATTTGCGACGGCGCGTGCAGGGCCAGACTGGAGGTGGCAACG
CCAATCAGCAACGACTGTTTGCCCGCCAGTTGTTGTGCCACGCGGTTGGGAATGTAATTCAGCTCCGCCA
TCGCCGCTTCCACTTTTTCCCGCGTTTTCGCAGAAACGTGGCTGGCCTGGTTCACCACGCGGGAAACGGT
CTGATAAGAGACACCGGCATACTCTGCGACATCGTATAACGTTACTGGTTTCACATTCACCACCCTGAAT
TGACTCTCTTCCGGGCGCTATCATGCCATACCGCGAAAGGTTTTGCACCATAGGCCAAATAGGCCGT
Features (pLannotate 1.2.2; 12 found; start..end, strand, type, name):
    774..914     -  misc_feature   bom: basis of mobility region from pBR322
   1016..1207    -  CDS            rop: Rop protein, which maintains plasmids at low copy number; rop
   1248..1304    +  CDS            mbeC (fragment): MBEC_ECOLX - Experimental evidence at protein level: Swiss-Prot protein existence level 1. Required for efficient mobilization of ColE1 plasmid and is thus essential to promote the specific transfer of the plasmid during conjugation. Probably functions by inducing DNA bending, helping the MbeA relaxase to melt the DNA around the nic site and cleave the phosphodiester bond. Binds specifically double-stranded DNA (dsDNA) containing the ColE1 oriT but does not recognize the inverted repeat (IR). From Escherichia coli.
   1318..1362    +  terminator     rrnB T1 terminator: transcription terminator T1 from the E. coli rrnB gene
   1547..1819    +  CDS            rpoZ (sequence withheld): RPOZ_ECO24 - Experimental evidence at protein level: Swiss-Prot protein existence level 1. Promotes RNA polymerase assembly. Latches the N- and C- terminal regions of the beta' subunit thereby facilitating its interaction with the beta and alpha subunits. From Escherichia coli O139:H28 (strain E24377A / ETEC).
   1832..1858    +  CDS            Myc (fragment): Myc (human c-Myc proto-oncogene) epitope tag
   1856..2896    +  CDS            cry1Ac (fragment): CR1AC_BACTK - Also known as cry1A(c), cry218, cryIA(c). Experimental evidence at protein level: Swiss-Prot protein existence level 1. Promotes colloidosmotic lysis by binding to the midgut epithelial cells of many lepidopteran larvae. From Bacillus thuringiensis subsp. kurstaki. Introduced by genetic manipulation and expressed in insect-resistant cotton and tomato by Calgene (Monsanto) and in maize by Dekalb Genetics.
   2978..3769    -  CDS            SmR: aminoglycoside adenylyltransferase (Murphy, 1985); aadA; confers resistance to spectinomycin and streptomycin
   3770..3855    -  promoter       AmpR promoter (fragment): bla
   3871..4953    -  CDS            lacI: lac repressor; lacI; The lac repressor binds to the lac operator to inhibit transcription in E. coli. This inhibition can be relieved by adding lactose or isopropyl-β-D-thiogalactopyranoside (IPTG).
   4954..5020    -  promoter       lacIq promoter (fragment): lacI (mutant); In the lacIq allele, a single base change in the promoter boosts expression of the lacI gene about 10-fold.
   5036..588     +  rep_origin     ori (across the origin): high-copy-number ColE1/pMB1/pBR322/pUC origin of replication
