[The description below was written by a language model from this plasmid's Addgene catalogue record and pLannotate feature annotations shown in this document.]
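Description:
pAB082h is a bacterial expression plasmid built on a ColE1-type backbone for use in E. coli. It comes from work on the directed evolution of protein-protein interactions, specifically the continuous evolution of Bacillus thuringiensis insecticidal toxins. It replicates from a ColE1/pMB1-family origin and is catalogued as high copy, although the annotated sequence also retains the rop gene, the bom (basis of mobility) region and a small mbeC remnant from the parental ColE1/pBR322 lineage. Selection is by spectinomycin through the aadA (SmR) aminoglycoside adenylyltransferase gene, which appears to be driven by a fragment of the bla (AmpR) promoter. The full sequence record is about 5 kb.

The payload is a synthetic fusion listed as rpoZ-Cry1Ac-d23C under the Ppro1 promoter. The promoter itself is not picked up in the feature table, but the gap between the rrnB T1 terminator and the rpoZ start is where it would be expected. The open reading frame begins with E. coli rpoZ, the omega subunit of RNA polymerase. This is followed by a short segment annotated as a partial Myc epitope and then a roughly 1 kb fragment of cry1Ac rather than the full toxin. The name suggests a truncated or domain-limited variant, but the record does not define "d23C". Fusing a protein to the omega subunit is the standard "prey" arrangement in bacterial two-hybrid systems: if the Cry1Ac portion binds a DNA-tethered partner, RNA polymerase is recruited to a reporter promoter. This fits the stated purpose, though the partner and reporter are carried on other constructs not described here. A lacI gene under a lacIq promoter fragment is also present, supplying lac repressor, presumably to regulate lac-operator-controlled components of the system.
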