Addgene plasmid #79240: pAB082h
Purpose: Directed Evolution of Protein-Protein Interactions
Depositing lab: David Liu. Depositing organization: Harvard University. Publication: Continuous evolution of Bacillus thuringiensis toxins overcomes insect resistance. Badran AH, Guzov VM, Huai Q, Kemp MM, Vishwanath P, Kain W, Nance AM, Evdokimov A, Moshiri F, Turner KH, Wang P, Malvar T, Liu DR. Nature. 2016 May 5;533(7601):58-63. doi: 10.1038/nature17938. Epub 2016 Apr 27. PubMed 27120167.
Backbone
  Vector backbone: ColEI
  Backbone manufacturer: David Liu Lab
  Backbone size w/o insert (bp): 2992
  Vector type: Bacterial Expression
Growth in bacteria
  Bacterial resistance: Spectinomycin, 50 μg/mL
  Growth temperature: 37°C
  Growth strain: NEB Turbo
  Copy number: High Copy
Gene/Insert
  Gene/Insert name: Ppro1 rpoZ-Cry1Ac-d23C
  Species: Synthetic
  Promoter: Ppro1
  Cloning method: Ligation Independent Cloning
  Sequencing primers: 5′ n/a; 3′ n/a
Terms and licenses: Academic/Nonprofit Terms; Industry Terms: Not Available to Industry
How to cite: pAB082h was a gift from David Liu (Addgene plasmid # 79240 ; http://n2t.net/addgene:79240 ; RRID:Addgene_79240)
