>Addgene plasmid #79240 | pAB082h | addgene partial sequence | sequence record 151466 | Spect-F 5'-cagcccgtcatacttgaagc-3'
AGAGATCGCTTGGCCTCGCGCGCAGATCAGTTGGAAGAATTTGTCCACTACGTGAAAGGCGAGATCACCA
AGGTAGTCGGCAAATAAACGCCATGGGCATTAAAAAATGCCCTCTTGGGTTATCAAGAGGGTCATTATAT
TTGCTGAGGAGTGCCGTTAATTAAGTTAAGTAACTGGAATAAATTCAAATCTGTCTATTATCACTCCTGC
AGTCCCACTAAAATTTCTAACACCTACTATATTACCTAATGAAGATGTAAAAGCATTGGCACTTTCAAAA
TAACCAAAATCACTTGATTGTAGATTATCTAATGACGTAGCTGTAGCTGGTACTGTATTGGAAAAAATGG
ATGAATTACCCCAATTAACGTTGAGGTGAATCGGGGTTACAGAAGCATACCGTACACGAACTCGATATCT
GGTAGATGTCGATGGGAAGTGAATTGGAACTTCAATATACCCTCTATTCTGAATGTTATTTCCACTACTA
TTTAATCTAACTAAGTCCCCACCAGTAAATCCTGGTCCTGAAATTACAGAACCATTAAAAAGAAAGTTTC
CCTTCACTGCAGGGATTTGAGTAATACTATCCGATGCAATTATATTATTAAATTCAGCACTACGATGTAT
CCAAGAGAACATAGGAGCTCTTATTATACTTACACTACTATTACTAAAGCCTGAACGAAACATTGAAACA
TGGCTTAATCGATGACTAAATCCTTGCCTAGGTGGCACGTTGTTATTCTGTGGCGGTATTTCATCCAGCG
AATCTACCGTTCCGCTTTTTCTGTATACAGCGGATGGCAAATT
