>Addgene plasmid #79240 | pAB082h | addgene partial sequence | sequence record 152351 | pGEX3 5'-CCGGGAGCTGCATGTGTCAGAGG-3'
GAACGCGCGAGGCAGCTGCGGTAAAGCTCATCAGCGTGGTCGTGAAGCGATTCACAGATGTCTGCCTGTT
CATCCGCGTCCAGCTCGTTGAGTTTCTCCAGAAGCGTTAATGTCTGGCTTCTGATAAAGCGGGCCATGTT
AAGGGCGGTTTTTTCCTGTTTGGTCACTGATGCCTCCGTGTAAGGGGGATTTCTGTTCATGGGGGTAATG
ATACCGATGAAACGAGAGAGGATGCTCACGATACGGGTTACTGATGATGAACAAGAGGACATCCGGTCAA
ATAAAACGAAAGGCTCAGTCGAAAGACTGGGCCTTTCGTTTTGCTGAGGATTCTAGAGCACAGCTAACAC
CACGTCGTCCCTATCTGCTGCCCTAGGTCTATGAGTGGTTGCTGGATAACTTTACGGGCATGCATAAGGC
TCGGTATCTATATTCAGGGAGACCACAACGGTTTCCCTCTACAAATAATTTTGTTTAACTTTTACTAGAG
TAAGGAGGAAAAAAAA
[273 nt withheld, positions 507-779]
GCGGCCGCGGAACAAAAGCTTATTTCTGAAGAGGACTTGACAAGAGA
